Addgene plasmid #239699: pKG3658_pPV2-NLS-FXBP-ZF43-P2A-NES-VP64-FRB-P2A-iRFP720
Purpose: BsaI Golden Gate assembly plasmid encoding the COMET NLS-FXBP-ZF43-P2A-NES-VP64-FRB-P2A-iRFP720 CDS
Depositing lab: Kate Galloway. Depositing organization: Massachusetts Institute of Technology. Publication: High-resolution profiling reveals coupled transcriptional and translational regulation of transgenes. Peterman EL, Ploessl DS, Love KS, Sanabria V, Daniels RF, Johnstone CP, Godavarti DR, Kabaria SR, Oakes CG, Pai AA, Galloway KE. Nucleic Acids Research, Volume 53, Issue 11, 24 June 2025, gkaf528 10.1093/nar/gkaf528 PubMed 39651241.
Backbone
  Vector backbone: pPV2
  Vector type: Synthetic Biology
Growth in bacteria
  Bacterial resistance: Ampicillin, 100 μg/mL
  Growth temperature: 30°C
  Growth strain: NEB Stable
  Copy number: High Copy
Gene/Insert
  Gene/Insert name: NLS-FXBP-ZF43-P2A-NES-VP64-FRB-P2A-iRFP720
  Species: Synthetic
  Cloning method: Gibson Cloning
Resource information
  A portion of this plasmid was derived from a plasmid made by: Addgene #138844 and #138852
Terms and licenses: Academic/Nonprofit Terms; Industry Terms: Not Available to Industry
Depositor comments: Please visit https://doi.org/10.1101/2024.11.26.625483 for bioRxiv preprint.
How to cite: pKG3658_pPV2-NLS-FXBP-ZF43-P2A-NES-VP64-FRB-P2A-iRFP720 was a gift from Kate Galloway (Addgene plasmid # 239699 ; http://n2t.net/addgene:239699 ; RRID:Addgene_239699)
