[The description below was written by a language model from this plasmid's Addgene catalogue record and pLannotate feature annotations shown in this document.]
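Description:
pKG3658_pPV2-NLS-FXBP-ZF43-P2A-NES-VP64-FRB-P2A-iRFP720 is a small (about 4.3 kb) synthetic-biology part plasmid built on the pPV2 backbone, intended as a donor of a coding sequence for BsaI Golden Gate assembly rather than as a stand-alone expression vector. It replicates in E. coli from a high-copy ColE1/pUC-type origin and is selected with ampicillin through the bla promoter and β-lactamase gene. The annotation shows no eukaryotic promoter or polyadenylation signal flanking the insert, consistent with a CDS-level part that receives its regulatory elements when assembled into a transcription unit. The BsaI sites themselves are not annotated in the feature table.

The payload is a single synthetic open reading frame encoding a split, chemically inducible COMET zinc-finger transcriptional activator plus a reporter, separated by P2A ribosome-skipping peptides so that three proteins arise from one transcript. The first is a nuclear-localised FKBP (annotated as human FKBP1A/FKBP12; written "FXBP" in the name) fused to the ZF43 zinc-finger DNA-binding domain, preceded by a short FLAG-type epitope fragment. The second is a VP64 activation domain carrying a nuclear export signal and fused to FRB; the annotation matches the T2098L FRB variant, which binds rapamycin analogues. Adding a dimerising ligand should bring FKBP and FRB together, recruiting VP64 to ZF43 binding sites and activating a cognate promoter. The third product, the near-infrared fluorescent protein iRFP720, which requires biliverdin, reports expression of the cassette. The ZF43, NLS, NES and P2A segments are known from the construct name only. Portions derive from earlier COMET plasmids, and the part was deposited with work profiling transcriptional and translational regulation of transgenes.
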