Features (pLannotate 1.2.2; 8 found; start..end, strand, type, name):
     41..629     +  rep_origin     ori: high-copy-number ColE1/pMB1/pBR322/pUC origin of replication
    705..728     +  CDS            3xFLAG (fragment): three tandem FLAG® epitope tags
    798..1121    +  CDS            FKBP1A: FKB1A_HUMAN - Also known as FKBP1, FKBP12. Experimental evidence at protein level: Swiss-Prot protein existence level 1. Keeps in an inactive conformation TGFBR1, the TGF-beta type I serine/threonine kinase receptor, preventing TGF-beta receptor activation in absence of ligand. Recruits SMAD7 to ACVR1B which prevents the association of SMAD2 and SMAD3 with the activin receptor complex, thereby blocking the activin signal. May modulate the RYR1 calcium channel activity. PPIases accelerate the folding of proteins. It catalyzes the cis-trans isomerization of proline imidic peptide bonds in oligop
   1722..1738    +  CDS            VP96 (fragment): 6 tandem repeats of the minimal activation domain of herpes simplex virus VP16 (Cheng et al., 2013)
   1859..2126    +  CDS            FRB* (fragment): T2098L mutant of FKBP-rapamycin binding domain of human FRAP binds synthetic ligands such as AP21967
   2211..3158    +  CDS            iRFP720: iRFP720 is a basic (constitutively fluorescent) near ir fluorescent protein published in 2013, derived from Rhodopseudomonas palustris. It has low acid sensitivity. It requires the cofactor biliverdin for fluorescence.
   3206..3310    +  promoter       AmpR promoter: bla
   3311..4171    +  CDS            AmpR: β-lactamase; bla; confers resistance to ampicillin, carbenicillin, and related antibiotics
>Addgene plasmid #239699 | pKG3658_pPV2-NLS-FXBP-ZF43-P2A-NES-VP64-FRB-P2A-iRFP720 | addgene full sequence | sequence record 477089 | Addgene NGS Result
ACTGAGCGTCAGACCCCGTAGAAAAGATCAAAGGATCTTCTTGAGATCCTTTTTTTCTGCGCGTAATCTG
CTGCTTGCAAACAAAAAAACCACCGCTACCAGCGGTGGTTTGTTTGCCGGATCAAGAGCTACCAACTCTT
TTTCCGAAGGTAACTGGCTTCAGCAGAGCGCAGATACCAAATACTGTTCTTCTAGTGTAGCCGTAGTTAG
GCCACCACTTCAAGAACTCTGTAGCACCGCCTACATACCTCGCTCTGCTAATCCTGTTACCAGTGGCTGC
TGCCAGTGGCGATAAGTCGTGTCTTACCGGGTTGGACTCAAGACGATAGTTACCGGATAAGGCGCAGCGG
TCGGGCTGAACGGGGGGTTCGTGCACACAGCCCAGCTTGGAGCGAACGACCTACACCGAACTGAGATACC
TACAGCGTGAGCTATGAGAAAGCGCCACGCTTCCCGAAGGGAGAAAGGCGGACAGGTATCCGGTAAGCGG
CAGGGTCGGAACAGGAGAGCGCACGAGGGAGCTTCCAGGGGGAAACGCCTGGTATCTTTATAGTCCTGTC
GGGTTTCGCCACCTCTGACTTGAGCGTCGATTTTTGTGATGCTCGTCAGGGGGGCGGAGCCTATGGAAAA
ACGCCAGCAACGGGTCTCAAATGGCCACCATGGATTATAAGGATCACGATGGCGACTACAAGGACCACGA
TATTGACTACAAAGACGATGACGATAAAATGGCTCCTAAGAAAAAGCGCAAAGTCGGTATCCATGGCGTT
CCCGTCGACGGTGGACTCCAAGTTAAGATGGGAGTGCAGGTGGAAACCATCTCCCCAGGAGACGGGCGCA
CCTTCCCCAAGCGCGGCCAGACCTGCGTGGTGCACTACACCGGGATGCTTGAAGATGGAAAGAAATTTGA
TTCCTCCCGGGACAGAAACAAGCCCTTTAAGTTTATGCTAGGCAAGCAGGAGGTGATCCGAGGCTGGGAA
GAAGGGGTTGCCCAGATGAGTGTGGGTCAGAGAGCCAAACTGACTATATCTCCAGATTATGCCTATGGTG
CCACTGGGCACCCAGGCATCATCCCACCACATGCCACTCTCGTCTTTGATGTGGAGCTTCTAAAACTGGA
AGGATCCGGTGGTGGCGGGTCTGGAGGAGGAGGTAGTGGTGGAGGTGGCTCTGGTACCGCTAGACCCGGG
GAGCGCCCCTTCCAGTGTCGCATTTGCATGCGGAACTTTTCGCGCCAGGACAGGCTTGACAGGCATACCC
GTACTCATACCGGTGAAAAACCGTTTCAGTGTCGGATCTGTATGCGAAATTTCTCCCAGAAGGAGCACTT
GGCGGGGCATCTACGTACGCACACCGGCGAGAAGCCATTCCAATGCCGAATATGCATGCGCAACTTCAGT
CGCCGCGACAACCTGAACCGGCACCTAAAAACCCACCTGAGAGGATCTGGAAGCGGAGCTACTAACTTCA
GCCTGCTGAAGCAGGCTGGAGACGTGGAGGAGAACCCTGGACCTGCACCAGGAAGTATGGAGGAACTTTC
ACAGGCCCTGGCTAGTAGTTTTTCAGTGTCTGGTGTCGGTATCCATGGCGTTCCCGGATCAGACGCATTG
GACGATTTTGATCTGGATATGCTGGGAAGTGACGCCCTCGATGATTTTGACCTTGACATGCTTGGTTCGG
ATGCCCTTGATGACTTTGACCTCGACATGCTCGGCAGTGACGCCCTTGATGATTTCGACCTGGACATGCT
GATTAACTCTAGAAGTTCCGGATCTTCTGGTTCTGGTTCTGGTTCAGGATCCGGTGGTGGCGGGTCTGGA
GGAGGAGGTAGTGGTGGAGGTGGCTCTGGTACCATGCTTGAGATGTGGCATGAAGGCCTGGAAGAGGCAT
CTCGTTTGTACTTTGGGGAAAGGAACGTGAAAGGCATGTTTGAGGTGCTGGAGCCCTTGCATGCTATGAT
GGAACGGGGACCCCAGACTCTGAAGGAAACATCCTTTAATCAGGCCTATGGTCGAGATTTAATGGAGGCC
CAAGAGTGGTGCAGGAAGTACATGAAATCAGGGAATGTCAAGGACCTCCTCCAAGCCTGGGACCTCTATT
ATCATGTGTTCCGACGAATCTCAAAGACTAGAGCTAGCGGCCGCGGAAGCGGAGCTACTAACTTCAGCCT
GCTGAAGCAGGCTGGAGACGTGGAGGAGAACCCTGGACCTATGGCGGAAGGATCCGTCGCCAGGCAGCCT
GACCTCTTGACCTGCGACGATGAGCCGATCCATATCCCCGGTGCCATCCAACCGCATGGACTGCTGCTCG
CCCTCGCCGCCGACATGACGATCGTTGCCGGCAGCGACAACCTTCCCGAACTCACCGGACTGGCGATCGG
CGCCCTGATCGGCCGCTCTGCGGCCGATGTCTTCGACTCGGAGACGCACAACCGTCTGACGATCGCCTTG
GCCGAGCCCGGGGCGGCCGTCGGAGCACCGATCACTGTCGGCTTCACGATGCGAAAGGACGCAGGCTTCA
TCGGCTCCTGGCATCGCCATGATCAGCTCATCTTCCTCGAGCTCGAGCCTCCCCAGCGGGACGTCGCCGA
GCCGCAGGCGTTCTTCCGCCGCACCAACAGCGCCATCCGCCGCCTGCAGGCCGCCGAAACCTTGGAAAGC
GCCTGCGCCGCCGCGGCGCAAGAGGTGCGGAAGATTACCGGCTTCGATCGGGTGATGATCTATCGCTTCG
CCTCCGACTTCAGCGGGTCCGTGATCGCAGAGGATCGGTGCGCCGAGGTCGAGTCAAAACTAGGCCTGCA
CTATCCTGCCTCATTCATCCCGGCGCAGGCCCGTCGGCTCTATACCATCAACCCGGTACGGATCATTCCC
GATATCAATTATCGGCCGGTGCCGGTCACCCCAGACCTCAATCCGGTCACCGGGCGGCCGATTGATCTTA
GCTTCGCCATCCTGCGCAGCGTCTCGCCCAACCATCTGGAGTTCATGCGCAACATAGGCATGCACGGCAC
GATGTCGATCTCGATTTTGCGCGGCGAGCGACTGTGGGGATTGATCGTTTGCCATCACCGAACGCCGTAC
TACGTCGATCTCGATGGCCGCCAAGCCTGCGAGCTAGTCGCCCAGGTTCTGGCCTGGCAGATCGGCGTGA
TGGAAGAGTAACAACAGAGACCTAGACGTCAGGTGGCACTTTTCGGGGAAATGTGCGCGGAACCCCTATT
TGTTTATTTTTCTAAATACATTCAAATATGTATCCGCTCATGAGACAATAACCCTGATAAATGCTTCAAT
AATATTGAAAAAGGAAGAGTATGAGTATTCAACATTTCCGTGTCGCCCTTATTCCCTTTTTTGCGGCATT
TTGCCTTCCTGTTTTTGCTCACCCAGAAACGCTGGTGAAAGTAAAAGATGCTGAAGATCAGTTGGGTGCA
CGAGTGGGTTACATCGAACTGGATCTCAACAGCGGTAAGATCCTTGAGAGTTTTCGCCCCGAAGAACGTT
TTCCAATGATGAGCACTTTTAAAGTTCTGCTATGTGGCGCGGTATTATCCCGTGTTGACGCCGGGCAAGA
GCAACTCGGTCGCCGCATACACTATTCTCAGAATGACTTGGTTGAGTACTCACCAGTCACAGAAAAGCAT
CTTACGGATGGCATGACAGTAAGAGAATTATGCAGTGCTGCCATAACCATGAGTGATAACACTGCGGCCA
ACTTACTTCTGACAACGATCGGAGGACCGAAGGAGCTAACCGCTTTTTTGCACAACATGGGGGATCATGT
AACTCGCCTTGATCGTTGGGAACCGGAGCTGAATGAAGCCATACCAAACGACGAGCGTGACACCACGATG
CCTGTAGCAATGGCAACAACGTTGCGCAAACTATTAACTGGCGAACTACTTACTCTAGCTTCCCGGCAAC
AATTAATAGACTGGATGGAGGCGGATAAAGTTGCAGGACCACTTCTGCGCTCGGCCCTTCCGGCTGGCTG
GTTTATTGCTGATAAATCTGGAGCCGGTGAGCGTGGGTATCGCGGTATCATTGCAGCACTGGGGCCAGAT
GGTAAGCCCTCCCGTATCGTAGTTATCTACACGACGGGGAGTCAGGCAACTATGGATGAACGAAATAGAC
AGATCGCTGAGATAGGTGCCTCACTGATTAAGCATTGGTAACTGTCATACCAAGTTTACTCATATATACT
TTAGATTGATTTAAAACTTCATTTTTAATTTAAAAGGATCTAGGTGAAGATCCTTTTTGATAATCTCATG
ACCAAAATCCCTTAACGTGAGTTTTCGTTCC
